Addgene plasmid #59455: pLV-Enh eGFP Reporter-muKC1-IGR20
Purpose: Lentiviral GFP reporter for testing enhancer activity in different cell types. Insert is an enhancer identified in the intergenic region of the mouse keratin type I cluster.
Depositing lab: Benjamin Yu. Depositing organization: University of California, San Diego (UCSD).
Backbone
  Vector backbone: Brachyury-eGFP
  Backbone size w/o insert (bp): 7967
  Total vector size (bp): 8486
  Modifications to backbone: Original vector is Brachyury-eGFP (Kita-Matsuo et al. 2009) with the Brachyury promoter cloned out and replaced with the minimal Hsp68 promoter from the Hsp68-lacZ-Gateway plasmid (Pennacchio et al. 2006)
  Vector type: Lentiviral
Growth in bacteria
  Bacterial resistance: Ampicillin, 100 μg/mL
  Growth temperature: 37°C
  Growth strain: Stbl3
  Copy number: High Copy
Gene/Insert
  Gene/Insert name: mKrt14-5IGR (alt name: mm9 chr11: 100074145-100074663)
  Species: M. musculus (mouse)
  Insert size (bp): 519
  Promoter: Mu Hsp68 minimal promoter
  Cloning method: Gateway Cloning
  Sequencing primers: 5′ CTGGCCAGGCTGGCCTA; 3′ GCAGGATCCTCCCCAGC
Terms and licenses: Academic/Nonprofit Terms; Industry Terms: Not Available to Industry
Depositor comments: Please note that the final plasmid sequence is post-Gateway recombination. The plasmid contains attB sites (not attR sites as the map implies).
How to cite: pLV-Enh eGFP Reporter-muKC1-IGR20 was a gift from Benjamin Yu (Addgene plasmid # 59455 ; http://n2t.net/addgene:59455 ; RRID:Addgene_59455)
