[The description below was written by a language model from this plasmid's Addgene catalogue record.]
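Description:
pLV-Enh eGFP Reporter-muKC1-IGR20 is a lentiviral enhancer-reporter plasmid of about 8.5 kb, built to test whether a candidate regulatory element can drive transcription in a given cell type. It derives from the Brachyury-eGFP lentiviral vector, in which the original Brachyury promoter was removed and replaced with the mouse Hsp68 minimal promoter. A minimal promoter of this kind supports little expression on its own, so eGFP output depends largely on the activity of the enhancer placed next to it. This makes fluorescence a readout of enhancer function. The plasmid is maintained in bacteria as a high-copy construct under ampicillin selection, and a recombination-deficient strain (Stbl3) is listed for propagation, as is common for lentiviral vectors carrying repeated LTR sequences. No feature table is supplied, so details such as the LTR configuration, the packaging signal, other viral elements or any mammalian selection marker are not stated in the record.

The test insert is a 519 bp mouse genomic fragment, named mKrt14-5IGR, taken from an intergenic region of the keratin type I gene cluster on chromosome 11 and identified as an enhancer. It was introduced by Gateway cloning. The depositor notes that the final plasmid is the post-recombination product, so the insert is flanked by attB sites rather than the attR sites the associated map suggests. Packaged into lentiviral particles, the construct allows the reporter cassette to be delivered to and stably integrated in different cell types, where enhancer activity can be compared by GFP expression.
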