>Addgene plasmid #59455 | pLV-Enh eGFP Reporter-muKC1-IGR20 | addgene partial sequence | sequence record 95688 | pRRL5primeMCS-F 5'-tgaacggatctcgacggtat-3'
GGGGGGTACAGTGCAGGGGAAAGAATAGTAGACATAATAGCAACAGACATACAAACTAAAGAATTACAAA
AACAAATTACAAAAATTCAAAATTTTATCGATCACGAGACTAGCCTCGAGAAGCTTGATATCGAATTCCA
TCACAAGTTTGTACAAAAAAGCAGGCTTCTGGCCAGGCTGGCCTAGGAGACTAGCAACCAGCCAATGGCA
GAAGTCTCTGGGGAAAAGGGGACCCTAGGCTTGGGGGATTACTTCAGGCTTCTGACTCCCTGCCTACGTC
CCTGCCTGCTGGCCTGTTCAGGACCAAATGTTGCTCTCCTCTGGCTTCAGAGGCTGCTTAGGTTCTAGCT
TCTCTGAAAATGACAACCCCGACTGCTAGGTGACCTCTCTCTGAAGCTTGGCAGGGAGGGGCATGGTAGG
GCTTAGGGGCCTGGAAGAGAAAAAAGGTTCTTTTATCAGAAAAAATAGAGAAGTCCAGCCTTGAAATTGA
GGATCCTAGCGGGGTGTGGTGGCGCACGTCTTTAATCCCAGCACTCGGGAGGCAGAGGCAGGCGGATTTC
TGAGTTCGAGGCCAGCCTGGTCTACAAAGTGAGTTCCAGGACAGCCTGGGCTATACAGAGAAACCCTTTC
TCAAG
