>Addgene plasmid #59455 | pLV-Enh eGFP Reporter-muKC1-IGR20 | addgene partial sequence | sequence record 95689 | EGFP-N 5'-CGTCGCCGTCCAGCTCGACCAG-3'
GCTCACCATGGTGGCGACCGGTGCGCTCCGCGGCGTGGATGCTCCGGGGAAAGTTGCGCTCCGCGGCAGG
GATGCTCCTGGGAAGGTTGCGCTCCGCGGCAGGGATGCTCTGGGGAAGGCTGGTCCTGGCCGAGGATCGG
GAACGCGCCGCTCGCTCTGCTTCTCTTGTCTTCGCTTGTCTCTGGATGGAACCAGATTTGGTTCTGAGTA
GCTGTCAGCGTCTGGTGACCTGCTCGCCGCCCTGCGCCTTTAAGGAGTCTTCACCGGCCCCGCCCACTCT
CCGCTGGGCCAATCAGCGAGCCGGAGGAGGCCTTGGGGCCAGGAATCTTCCAGCAGTTTCGCGTCTGGTG
GAGCTTCCCCGCCTCCCTTGAGTAATCGGAGTTGTGGGTTCCGCCCTTGTCCAGAACTCTCCAGAGGTTT
CTGGGGTTCACTGGAGAGTACGGATTCCTGAGGGGGAGGGTGTGGGGAAGTGCTGGTGCTACTAGTGACA
CTGTTGCTATGGCGACGCATTACTAA
